>Addgene plasmid #102563 | PB-SAM-Dest | depositor full sequence | sequence record 193893 | PB-SAM-Dest sequence 16156 bps
ACTCTTCCTTTTTCAATATTATTGAAGCATTTATCAGGGTTATTGTCTCATGAGCGGATACATATTTGAA
TGTATTTAGAAAAATAAACAAATAGGGGTTCCGCGCACATTTCCCCGAAAAGTGCCACCTGACGTCTAAG
AAACCATTATTATCATGACATTAACCTATAAAAATAGGCGTATCACGAGGCCCTTTCGTCTCGCGCGTTT
CGGTGATGACGGTGAAAACCTCTGACACATGCAGCTCCCGGAGACGGTCACAGCTTGTCTGTAAGCGGAT
GCCGGGAGCAGACAAGCCCGTCAGGGCGCGTCAGCGGGTGTTGGCGGGTGTCGGGGCTGGCTTAACTATG
CGGCATCAGAGCAGATTGTACTGAGAGTGCACCATATGGACATATTGTCGTTAGAACGCGGCTACAATTA
ATACATAACCTTATGTATCATACACATACGATTTAGGTGACACTATAGAACTCGACCTCGAGGCTGGCAC
GACAGGTTTCCCGACTGGAAAGCGGGCAGTGAGCGCAACGCAATTAATGTGAGTTAGCTCACTCATTAGG
CACCCCAGGCTTTACACTTTATGCTTCCGGCTCGTATGTTGTGTGGAATTGTGAGCGGATAACAATTTCA
CACAGGAAACAGCTATGACCATGATTACGCCAAGCTCGAAATTAACCCTCACTAAAGGGAACAAAAGCTG
GAGCTCGTCTTTGATCAAAACGCAAATCGACGAAAATGTGTCGGACAATATCAAGTCGATGAGCGAAAAA
CTAAAAAGGCTAGAATACGACAATCTCACAGACAGCGTTGAGATATACGGTATTCACGACAGCAGGCTGA
ATAATAAAAAAATTAGAAACTATTATTTAACCCTAGAAAGATAATCATATTGTGACGTACGTTAAAGATA
ATCATGCGTAAAATTGACGCATGTGTTTTATCGATCTGTATATCGAGGTTTATTTATTAATTTGAATAGA
TATTAAGTTTTATTATATTTACACTTACATACTAATAATAAATTCAACAAACAATTTATTTATGTTTATT
TATTTATTAAAAAAAAACAAAAACTCAAAATTTCTTCTATAAAGTAACAAAACTTTTAAACATTCTCTCT
TTTACAAAAATAAACTTATTTTGTACTTTAAAAACAGTCATGTTGTATTATAAAATAAGTAATTAGCTTA
ACTTATACATAATAGAAACAAATTATACTTATTAATTAATCGTGAGGCTCCGGTGCCCGTCAGTGGGCAG
AGCGCACATCGCCCACAGTCCCCGAGAAGTTGGGGGGAGGGGTCGGCAATTGAACCGGTGCCTAGAGAAG
GTGGCGCGGGGTAAACTGGGAAAGTGATGTCGTGTACTGGCTCCGCCTTTTTCCCGAGGGTGGGGGAGAA
CCGTATATAAGTGCAGTAGTCGCCGTGAACGTTCTTTTTCGCAACGGGTTTGCCGCCAGAACACAGGTAA
GTGCCGTGTGTGGTTCCCGCGGGCCTGGCCTCTTTACGGGTTATGGCCCTTGCGTGCCTTGAATTACTTC
CACCTGGCTGCAGTACGTGATTCTTGATCCCGAGCTTCGGGTTGGAAGTGGGTGGGAGAGTTCGAGGCCT
TGCGCTTAAGGAGCCCCTTCGCCTCGTGCTTGAGTTGAGGCCTGGCCTGGGCGCTGGGGCCGCCGCGTGC
GAATCTGGTGGCACCTTCGCGCCTGTCTCGCTGCTTTCGATAAGTCTCTAGCCATTTAAAATTTTTGATG
ACCTGCTGCGACGCTTTTTTTCTGGCAAGATAGTCTTGTAAATGCGGGCCAAGATCTGCACACTGGTATT
TCGGTTTTTGGGGCCGCGGGCGGCGACGGGGCCCGTGCGTCCCAGCGCACATGTTCGGCGAGGCGGGGCC
TGCGAGCGCGGCCACCGAGAATCGGACGGGGGTAGTCTCAAGCTGGCCGGCCTGCTCTGGTGCCTGGCCT
CGCGCCGCCGTGTATCGCCCCGCCCTGGGCGGCAAGGCTGGCCCGGTCGGCACCAGTTGCGTGAGCGGAA
AGATGGCCGCTTCCCGGCCCTGCTGCAGGGAGCTCAAAATGGAGGACGCGGCGCTCGGGAGAGCGGGCGG
GTGAGTCACCCACACAAAGGAAAAGGGCCTTTCCGTCCTCAGCCGTCGCTTCATGTGACTCCACGGAGTA
CCGGGCGCCGTCCAGGCACCTCGATTAGTTCTCGAGCTTTTGGAGTACGTCGTCTTTAGGTTGGGGGGAG
GGGTTTTATGCGATGGAGTTTCCCCACACTGAGTGGGTGGAGACTGAAGTTAGGCCAGCTTGGCACTTGA
TGTAATTCTCCTTGGAATTTGCCCTTTTTGAGTTTGGATCTTGGTTCATTCTCAAGCCTCAGACAGTGGT
TCAAAGTTTTTTTCTTCCATTTCAGGTGTCGTGAAGGTTTACCATGGCTTCAAACTTTACTCAGTTCGTG
CTCGTGGACAATGGTGGGACAGGGGATGTGACAGTGGCTCCTTCTAATTTCGCTAATGGGGTGGCAGAGT
GGATCAGCTCCAACTCACGGAGCCAGGCCTACAAGGTGACATGCAGCGTCAGGCAGTCTAGTGCCCAGAA
GAGAAAGTATACCATCAAGGTGGAGGTCCCCAAAGTGGCTACCCAGACAGTGGGCGGAGTCGAACTGCCT
GTCGCCGCTTGGAGGTCCTACCTGAACATGGAGCTCACTATCCCAATTTTCGCTACCAATTCTGACTGTG
AACTCATCGTGAAGGCAATGCAGGGGCTCCTCAAAGACGGTAATCCTATCCCTTCCGCCATCGCCGCTAA
CTCAGGTATCTACAGCGCTGGAGGAGGTGGAAGCGGAGGAGGAGGAAGCGGAGGAGGAGGTAGCGGACCT
AAGAAAAAGAGGAAGGTGGCGGCCGCTGGATCCCCTTCAGGGCAGATCAGCAACCAGGCCCTGGCTCTGG
CCCCTAGCTCCGCTCCAGTGCTGGCCCAGACTATGGTGCCCTCTAGTGCTATGGTGCCTCTGGCCCAGCC
ACCTGCTCCAGCCCCTGTGCTGACCCCAGGACCACCCCAGTCACTGAGCGCTCCAGTGCCCAAGTCTACA
CAGGCCGGCGAGGGGACTCTGAGTGAAGCTCTGCTGCACCTGCAGTTCGACGCTGATGAGGACCTGGGAG
CTCTGCTGGGGAACAGCACCGATCCCGGAGTGTTCACAGATCTGGCCTCCGTGGACAACTCTGAGTTTCA
GCAGCTGCTGAATCAGGGCGTGTCCATGTCTCATAGTACAGCCGAACCAATGCTGATGGAGTACCCCGAA
GCCATTACCCGGCTGGTGACCGGCAGCCAGCGGCCCCCCGACCCCGCTCCAACTCCCCTGGGAACCAGCG
GCCTGCCTAATGGGCTGTCCGGAGATGAAGACTTCTCAAGCATCGCTGATATGGACTTTAGTGCCCTGCT
GTCACAGATTTCCTCTAGTGGGCAGGGAGGAGGTGGAAGCGGCTTCAGCGTGGACACCAGTGCCCTGCTG
GACCTGTTCAGCCCCTCGGTGACCGTGCCCGACATGAGCCTGCCTGACCTTGACAGCAGCCTGGCCAGTA
TCCAAGAGCTCCTGTCTCCCCAGGAGCCCCCCAGGCCTCCCGAGGCAGAGAACAGCAGCCCGGATTCAGG
GAAGCAGCTGGTGCACTACACAGCGCAGCCGCTGTTCCTGCTGGACCCCGGCTCCGTGGACACCGGGAGC
AACGACCTGCCGGTGCTGTTTGAGCTGGGAGAGGGCTCCTACTTCTCCGAAGGGGACGGCTTCGCCGAGG
ACCCCACCATCTCCCTGCTGACAGGCTCGGAGCCTCCCAAAGCCAAGGACCCCACTGTCTCCTGTACAGG
CAGTGGAGAGGGCAGAGGAAGTCTGCTAACATGCGGTGACGTCGAGGAGAATCCTGGCCCAACCATGAAA
AAGCCTGAACTCACCGCTACCTCTGTCGAGAAGTTTCTGATCGAAAAGTTCGACAGCGTCTCCGACCTGA
TGCAGCTCTCCGAGGGCGAAGAATCTCGGGCTTTCAGCTTCGATGTGGGAGGGCGTGGATATGTCCTGCG
GGTGAATAGCTGCGCCGATGGTTTCTACAAAGATCGCTATGTTTATCGGCACTTTGCATCCGCCGCTCTC
CCTATTCCCGAAGTGCTTGACATTGGGGAGTTCAGCGAGAGCCTGACCTATTGCATCTCCCGCCGTGCAC
AGGGTGTCACCTTGCAAGACCTGCCTGAAACCGAACTGCCCGCTGTTCTCCAGCCCGTCGCCGAGGCCAT
GGATGCCATCGCTGCCGCCGATCTTAGCCAGACCAGCGGGTTCGGCCCATTCGGACCTCAAGGAATCGGT
CAATACACTACATGGCGCGATTTCATCTGCGCTATTGCTGATCCCCATGTGTATCACTGGCAAACTGTGA
TGGACGACACCGTCAGTGCCTCCGTCGCCCAGGCTCTCGATGAGCTGATGCTTTGGGCCGAGGACTGCCC
CGAAGTCCGGCACCTCGTGCACGCCGATTTCGGCTCCAACAATGTCCTGACCGACAATGGCCGCATAACA
GCCGTCATTGACTGGAGCGAGGCCATGTTCGGGGATTCCCAATACGAGGTCGCCAACATCTTCTTCTGGA
GGCCCTGGTTGGCTTGTATGGAGCAGCAGACCCGCTACTTCGAGCGGAGGCATCCCGAGCTTGCAGGATC
TCCTCGGCTCCGGGCTTATATGCTCCGCATTGGTCTTGACCAACTCTATCAGAGCTTGGTTGACGGCAAT
TTCGATGATGCAGCTTGGGCTCAGGGTCGCTGCGACGCAATCGTCCGGTCCGGAGCCGGGACTGTCGGGC
GTACACAAATCGCCCGCAGAAGCGCTGCCGTCTGGACCGATGGCTGTGTGGAAGTGCTCGCCGATAGTGG
AAACAGACGCCCCAGCACTCGTCCTAGGGCAAAGGATCTGCAGTAAAAACGATCATAATCAGCCATACCA
CATTTGTAGAGGTTTTACTTGCTTTAAAAAACCTCCCACACCTCCCCCTGAACCTGAAACATAAAATGAA
TGCAATTGTTGTTGTTAACTTGTTTATTGCAGCTTATAATGGTTACAAATAAAGCAATAGCATCACAAAT
TTCACAAATAAAGCATTTTTTTCACTGCATTCTAGTTGTGGTTTGTCCAAACTCATCAATGTATCTTAGA
CATTGATTATTGACTAGTTATTAATAGTAATCAATTACGGGGTCATTAGTTCATAGCCCATATATGGAGT
TCCGCGTTACATAACTTACGGTAAATGGCCCGCCTGGCTGACCGCCCAACGACCCCCGCCCATTGACGTC
AATAATGACGTATGTTCCCATAGTAACGCCAATAGGGACTTTCCATTGACGTCAATGGGTGGACTATTTA
CGGTAAACTGCCCACTTGGCAGTACATCAAGTGTATCATATGCCAAGTACGCCCCCTATTGACGTCAATG
ACGGTAAATGGCCCGCCTGGCATTATGCCCAGTACATGACCTTATGGGACTTTCCTACTTGGCAGTACAT
CTACGTATTAGTCATCGCTATTACCATGGGTCGAGGTGAGCCCCACGTTCTGCTTCACTCTCCCCATCTC
CCCCCCCTCCCCACCCCCAATTTTGTATTTATTTATTTTTTAATTATTTTGTGCAGCGATGGGGGCGGGG
GGGGGGGGGGCGCGCGCCAGGCGGGGCGGGGCGGGGCGAGGGGCGGGGCGGGGCGAGGCGGAGAGGTGCG
GCGGCAGCCAATCAGAGCGGCGCGCTCCGAAAGTTTCCTTTTATGGCGAGGCGGCGGCGGCGGCGGCCCT
ATAAAAAGCGAAGCGCGCGGCGGGCGGGAGTCGCTGCGTTGCCTTCGCCCCGTGCCCCGCTCCGCGCCGC
CTCGCGCCGCCCGCCCCGGCTCTGACTGACCGCGTTACTCCCACAGGTGAGCGGGCGGGACGGCCCTTCT
CCTCCGGGCTGTAATTAGCGCTTGGTTTAATGACGGCTCGTTTCTTTTCTGTGGCTGCGTGAAAGCCTTA
AAGGGCTCCGGGAGGGCCCTTTGTGCGGGGGGGAGCGGCTCGGGGGGTGCGTGCGTGTGTGTGTGCGTGG
GGAGCGCCGCGTGCGGCCCGCGCTGCCCGGCGGCTGTGAGCGCTGCGGGCGCGGCGCGGGGCTTTGTGCG
CTCCGCGTGTGCGCGAGGGGAGCGCGGCCGGGGGCGGTGCCCCGCGGTGCGGGGGGGCTGCGAGGGGAAC
AAAGGCTGCGTGCGGGGTGTGTGCGTGGGGGGGTGAGCAGGGGGTGTGGGCGCGGCGGTCGGGCTGTAAC
CCCCCCCTGCACCCCCCTCCCCGAGTTGCTGAGCACGGCCCGGCTTCGGGTGCGGGGCTCCGTGCGGGGC
GTGGCGCGGGGCTCGCCGTGCCGGGCGGGGGGTGGCGGCAGGTGGGGGTGCCGGGCGGGGCGGGGCCGCC
TCGGGCCGGGGAGGGCTCGGGGGAGGGGCGCGGCGGCCCCGGAGCGCCGGCGGCTGTCGAGGCGCGGCGA
GCCGCAGCCATTGCCTTTTATGGTAATCGTGCGAGAGGGCGCAGGGACTTCCTTTGTCCCAAATCTGGCG
GAGCCGAAATCTGGGAGGCGCCGCCGCACCCCCTCTAGCGGGCGCGGGCGAAGCGGTGCGGCGCCGGCAG
GAAGGAAATGGGCGGGGAGGGCCTTCGTGCGTCGCCGCGCCGCCGTCCCCTTCTCCATCTCCAGCCTCGG
GGCTGCCGCAGGGGGACGGCTGCCTTCGGGGGGGACGGGGCAGGGCGGGGTTCGGCTTCTGGCGTGTGAC
CGGCGGCTCTAGAGCCTCTGCTAACCATGTTCATGCCTTCTTCTTTTTCCTACAGCTCCTGGGCAACGTG
CTGGTTATTGTGCTGTCTCATCATTTTGGCAAAGATTTACCATGAAAAGGCCGGCGGCCACGAAAAAGGC
CGGCCAGGCAAAAAAGAAAAAGGACAAGAAGTACAGCATCGGCCTGGCCATCGGCACCAACTCTGTGGGC
TGGGCCGTGATCACCGACGAGTACAAGGTGCCCAGCAAGAAATTCAAGGTGCTGGGCAACACCGACCGGC
ACAGCATCAAGAAGAACCTGATCGGAGCCCTGCTGTTCGACAGCGGCGAAACAGCCGAGGCCACCCGGCT
GAAGAGAACCGCCAGAAGAAGATACACCAGACGGAAGAACCGGATCTGCTATCTGCAAGAGATCTTCAGC
AACGAGATGGCCAAGGTGGACGACAGCTTCTTCCACAGACTGGAAGAGTCCTTCCTGGTGGAAGAGGATA
AGAAGCACGAGCGGCACCCCATCTTCGGCAACATCGTGGACGAGGTGGCCTACCACGAGAAGTACCCCAC
CATCTACCACCTGAGAAAGAAACTGGTGGACAGCACCGACAAGGCCGACCTGCGGCTGATCTATCTGGCC
CTGGCCCACATGATCAAGTTCCGGGGCCACTTCCTGATCGAGGGCGACCTGAACCCCGACAACAGCGACG
TGGACAAGCTGTTCATCCAGCTGGTGCAGACCTACAACCAGCTGTTCGAGGAAAACCCCATCAACGCCAG
CGGCGTGGACGCCAAGGCCATCCTGTCTGCCAGACTGAGCAAGAGCAGACGGCTGGAAAATCTGATCGCC
CAGCTGCCCGGCGAGAAGAAGAATGGCCTGTTCGGCAACCTGATTGCCCTGAGCCTGGGCCTGACCCCCA
ACTTCAAGAGCAACTTCGACCTGGCCGAGGATGCCAAACTGCAGCTGAGCAAGGACACCTACGACGACGA
CCTGGACAACCTGCTGGCCCAGATCGGCGACCAGTACGCCGACCTGTTTCTGGCCGCCAAGAACCTGTCC
GACGCCATCCTGCTGAGCGACATCCTGAGAGTGAACACCGAGATCACCAAGGCCCCCCTGAGCGCCTCTA
TGATCAAGAGATACGACGAGCACCACCAGGACCTGACCCTGCTGAAAGCTCTCGTGCGGCAGCAGCTGCC
TGAGAAGTACAAAGAGATTTTCTTCGACCAGAGCAAGAACGGCTACGCCGGCTACATTGACGGCGGAGCC
AGCCAGGAAGAGTTCTACAAGTTCATCAAGCCCATCCTGGAAAAGATGGACGGCACCGAGGAACTGCTCG
TGAAGCTGAACAGAGAGGACCTGCTGCGGAAGCAGCGGACCTTCGACAACGGCAGCATCCCCCACCAGAT
CCACCTGGGAGAGCTGCACGCCATTCTGCGGCGGCAGGAAGATTTTTACCCATTCCTGAAGGACAACCGG
GAAAAGATCGAGAAGATCCTGACCTTCCGCATCCCCTACTACGTGGGCCCTCTGGCCAGGGGAAACAGCA
GATTCGCCTGGATGACCAGAAAGAGCGAGGAAACCATCACCCCCTGGAACTTCGAGGAAGTGGTGGACAA
GGGCGCTTCCGCCCAGAGCTTCATCGAGCGGATGACCAACTTCGATAAGAACCTGCCCAACGAGAAGGTG
CTGCCCAAGCACAGCCTGCTGTACGAGTACTTCACCGTGTATAACGAGCTGACCAAAGTGAAATACGTGA
CCGAGGGAATGAGAAAGCCCGCCTTCCTGAGCGGCGAGCAGAAAAAGGCCATCGTGGACCTGCTGTTCAA
GACCAACCGGAAAGTGACCGTGAAGCAGCTGAAAGAGGACTACTTCAAGAAAATCGAGTGCTTCGACTCC
GTGGAAATCTCCGGCGTGGAAGATCGGTTCAACGCCTCCCTGGGCACATACCACGATCTGCTGAAAATTA
TCAAGGACAAGGACTTCCTGGACAATGAGGAAAACGAGGACATTCTGGAAGATATCGTGCTGACCCTGAC
ACTGTTTGAGGACAGAGAGATGATCGAGGAACGGCTGAAAACCTATGCCCACCTGTTCGACGACAAAGTG
ATGAAGCAGCTGAAGCGGCGGAGATACACCGGCTGGGGCAGGCTGAGCCGGAAGCTGATCAACGGCATCC
GGGACAAGCAGTCCGGCAAGACAATCCTGGATTTCCTGAAGTCCGACGGCTTCGCCAACAGAAACTTCAT
GCAGCTGATCCACGACGACAGCCTGACCTTTAAAGAGGACATCCAGAAAGCCCAGGTGTCCGGCCAGGGC
GATAGCCTGCACGAGCACATTGCCAATCTGGCCGGCAGCCCCGCCATTAAGAAGGGCATCCTGCAGACAG
TGAAGGTGGTGGACGAGCTCGTGAAAGTGATGGGCCGGCACAAGCCCGAGAACATCGTGATCGAAATGGC
CAGAGAGAACCAGACCACCCAGAAGGGACAGAAGAACAGCCGCGAGAGAATGAAGCGGATCGAAGAGGGC
ATCAAAGAGCTGGGCAGCCAGATCCTGAAAGAACACCCCGTGGAAAACACCCAGCTGCAGAACGAGAAGC
TGTACCTGTACTACCTGCAGAATGGGCGGGATATGTACGTGGACCAGGAACTGGACATCAACCGGCTGTC
CGACTACGATGTGGACCACATCGTGCCTCAGAGCTTTCTGAAGGACGACTCCATCGACAACAAGGTGCTG
ACCAGAAGCGACAAGGCCCGGGGCAAGAGCGACAACGTGCCCTCCGAAGAGGTCGTGAAGAAGATGAAGA
ACTACTGGCGGCAGCTGCTGAACGCCAAGCTGATTACCCAGAGAAAGTTCGACAATCTGACCAAGGCCGA
GAGAGGCGGCCTGAGCGAACTGGATAAGGCCGGCTTCATCAAGAGACAGCTGGTGGAAACCCGGCAGATC
ACAAAGCACGTGGCACAGATCCTGGACTCCCGGATGAACACTAAGTACGACGAGAATGACAAGCTGATCC
GGGAAGTGAAAGTGATCACCCTGAAGTCCAAGCTGGTGTCCGATTTCCGGAAGGATTTCCAGTTTTACAA
AGTGCGCGAGATCAACAACTACCACCACGCCCACGACGCCTACCTGAACGCCGTCGTGGGAACCGCCCTG
ATCAAAAAGTACCCTAAGCTGGAAAGCGAGTTCGTGTACGGCGACTACAAGGTGTACGACGTGCGGAAGA
TGATCGCCAAGAGCGAGCAGGAAATCGGCAAGGCTACCGCCAAGTACTTCTTCTACAGCAACATCATGAA
CTTTTTCAAGACCGAGATTACCCTGGCCAACGGCGAGATCCGGAAGCGGCCTCTGATCGAGACAAACGGC
GAAACCGGGGAGATCGTGTGGGATAAGGGCCGGGATTTTGCCACCGTGCGGAAAGTGCTGAGCATGCCCC
AAGTGAATATCGTGAAAAAGACCGAGGTGCAGACAGGCGGCTTCAGCAAAGAGTCTATCCTGCCCAAGAG
GAACAGCGATAAGCTGATCGCCAGAAAGAAGGACTGGGACCCTAAGAAGTACGGCGGCTTCGACAGCCCC
ACCGTGGCCTATTCTGTGCTGGTGGTGGCCAAAGTGGAAAAGGGCAAGTCCAAGAAACTGAAGAGTGTGA
AAGAGCTGCTGGGGATCACCATCATGGAAAGAAGCAGCTTCGAGAAGAATCCCATCGACTTTCTGGAAGC
CAAGGGCTACAAAGAAGTGAAAAAGGACCTGATCATCAAGCTGCCTAAGTACTCCCTGTTCGAGCTGGAA
AACGGCCGGAAGAGAATGCTGGCCTCTGCCGGCGAACTGCAGAAGGGAAACGAACTGGCCCTGCCCTCCA
AATATGTGAACTTCCTGTACCTGGCCAGCCACTATGAGAAGCTGAAGGGCTCCCCCGAGGATAATGAGCA
GAAACAGCTGTTTGTGGAACAGCACAAGCACTACCTGGACGAGATCATCGAGCAGATCAGCGAGTTCTCC
AAGAGAGTGATCCTGGCCGACGCTAATCTGGACAAAGTGCTGTCCGCCTACAACAAGCACCGGGATAAGC
CCATCAGAGAGCAGGCCGAGAATATCATCCACCTGTTTACCCTGACCAATCTGGGAGCCCCTGCCGCCTT
CAAGTACTTTGACACCACCATCGACCGGAAGAGGTACACCAGCACCAAAGAGGTGCTGGACGCCACCCTG
ATCCACCAGAGCATCACCGGCCTGTACGAGACACGGATCGACCTGTCTCAGCTGGGAGGCGACAGCGCTG
GAGGAGGTGGAAGCGGAGGAGGAGGAAGCGGAGGAGGAGGTAGCGGACCTAAGAAAAAGAGGAAGGTGGC
GGCCGCTGGATCCGGACGGGCTGACGCATTGGACGATTTTGATCTGGATATGCTGGGAAGTGACGCCCTC
GATGATTTTGACCTTGACATGCTTGGTTCGGATGCCCTTGATGACTTTGACCTCGACATGCTCGGCAGTG
ACGCCCTTGATGATTTCGACCTGGACATGCTGATTAACTGTACAGGCAGTGGAGAGGGCAGAGGAAGTCT
GCTAACATGCGGTGACGTCGAGGAGAATCCTGGCCCAATGGCCAAGCCTTTGTCTCAAGAAGAATCCACC
CTCATTGAAAGAGCAACGGCTACAATCAACAGCATCCCCATCTCTGAAGACTACAGCGTCGCCAGCGCAG
CTCTCTCTAGCGACGGCCGCATCTTCACTGGTGTCAATGTATATCATTTTACTGGGGGACCTTGTGCAGA
ACTCGTGGTGCTGGGCACTGCTGCTGCTGCGGCAGCTGGCAACCTGACTTGTATCGTCGCGATCGGAAAT
GAGAACAGGGGCATCTTGAGCCCCTGCGGACGGTGCCGACAGGTGCTTCTCGATCTGCATCCTGGGATCA
AAGCCATAGTGAAGGACAGTGATGGACAGCCGACGGCAGTTGGGATTCGTGAATTGCTGCCCTCTGGTTA
TGTGTGGGAGGGCTAAAAATGTCGACGGTACCGCGGGCCCGGGATCCTCTAGATCATAATCAGCCATACC
ACATTTGTAGAGGTTTTACTTGCTTTAAAAAACCTCCCACACCTCCCCCTGAACCTGAAACATAAAATGA
ATGCAATTGTTGTTGTTAACTTGTTTATTGCAGCTTATAATGGTTACAAATAAAGCAATAGCATCACAAA
TTTCACAAATAAAGCATTTTTTTCACTGCATTCTAGTTGTGGTTTGTCCAAACTCATCAATGTATCTTAA
TTTATCAACAAGTTTGTACAAAAAAGCTGAACGAGAAACGTAAAATGATATAAATATCAATATATTAAAT
TAGATTTTGCATAAAAAACAGACTACATAATACTGTAAAACACAACATATCCAGTCACTATGGCGGCCGC
ATTAGGCACCCCAGGCTTTACACTTTATGCTTCCGGCTCGTATAATGTGTGGATTTTGAGTTAGGATCCG
GCGAGATTTTCAGGAGCTAAGGAAGCTAAAATGGAGAAAAAAATCACTGGATATACCACCGTTGATATAT
CCCAATGGCATCGTAAAGAACATTTTGAGGCATTTCAGTCAGTTGCTCAATGTACCTATAACCAGACCGT
TCAGCTGGATATTACGGCCTTTTTAAAGACCGTAAAGAAAAATAAGCACAAGTTTTATCCGGCCTTTATT
CACATTCTTGCCCGCCTGATGAATGCTCATCCGGAATTCCGTATGGCAATGAAAGACGGTGAGCTGGTGA
TATGGGATAGTGTTCACCCTTGTTACACCGTTTTCCATGAGCAAACTGAAACGTTTTCATCGCTCTGGAG
TGAATACCACGACGATTTCCGGCAGTTTCTACACATATATTCGCAAGATGTGGCGTGTTACGGTGAAAAC
CTGGCCTATTTCCCTAAAGGGTTTATTGAGAATATGTTTTTCGTCTCAGCCAATCCCTGGGTGAGTTTCA
CCAGTTTTGATTTAAACGTGGCCAATATGGACAACTTCTTCGCCCCCGTTTTCACCATGGGCAAATATTA
TACGCAAGGCGACAAGGTGCTGATGCCGCTGGCGATTCAGGTTCATCATGCCGTCTGTGATGGCTTCCAT
GTCGGCAGAATGCTTAATGAATTACAACAGTACTGCGATGAGTGGCAGGGCGGGGCGTAAAGATCTGGAT
CCGGCTTACTAAAAGCCAGATAACAGTATGCGTATTTGCGCGCTGATTTTTGCGGTATAAGAATATATAC
TGATATGTATACCCGAAGTATGTCAAAAAGAGGTGTGCTATGAAGCAGCGTATTACAGTGACAGTTGACA
GCGACAGCTATCAGTTGCTCAAGGCATATATGATGTCAATATCTCCGGTCTGGTAAGCACAACCATGCAG
AATGAAGCCCGTCGTCTGCGTGCCGAACGCTGGAAAGCGGAAAATCAGGAAGGGATGGCTGAGGTCGCCC
GGTTTATTGAAATGAACGGCTCTTTTGCTGACGAGAACAGGGACTGGTGAAATGCAGTTTAAGGTTTACA
CCTATAAAAGAGAGAGCCGTTATCGTCTGTTTGTGGATGTACAGAGTGATATTATTGACACGCCCGGGCG
ACGGATGGTGATCCCCCTGGCCAGTGCACGTCTGCTGTCAGATAAAGTCTCCCGTGAACTTTACCCGGTG
GTGCATATCGGGGATGAAAGCTGGCGCATGATGACCACCGATATGGCCAGTGTGCCGGTCTCCGTTATCG
GGGAAGAAGTGGCTGATCTCAGCCACCGCGAAAATGACATCAAAAACGCCATTAACCTGATGTTCTGGGG
AATATAAATGTCAGGCTCCGTTATACACAGCCAGTCTGCAGGTCGACCATAGTGACTGGATATGTTGTGT
TTTACAGTATTATGTAGTCTGTTTTTTATGCAAAATCTAATTTAATATATTGATATTTATATCATTTTAC
GTTTCTCGTTCAGCTTTCTTGTACAAAGTGGTTGATAAATCCATCGAAGCAGCTCCAGCCTACACAATCG
CTCAAGACGTGTAATGCTTTTATTATATATTAGTCACGATATCTATAACAAGAAAATATATATATAATAA
GTTATCACGTAAGTAGAACATGAAATAACAATATAATTATCGTATGAGTTAAATCTTAAAAGTCACGTAA
AAGATAATCATGCGTCATTTTGACTCACGCGGTCGTTATAGTTCAAAATCAGTGACACTTACCGCATTGA
CAAGCACGCCTCACGGGAGCTCCAAGCGGCGACTGAGATGTCCTAAATGCACAGCGACGGATTCGCGCTA
TTTAGAAAGAGAGAGCAATATTTCAAGAATGCATGCGTCAATTTTACGCAGACTATCTTTCTAGGGTTAA
AAAAGATTTGCGCTTTACTCGACCTAAACTTTAAACACGTCATAGAATCTTCGTTTGACAAAAACCACAT
TGTGGGGTACCGAGCTCGAATTCATCGATGATATCAGATCTGCCGGTCTCCCTATAGTGAGTCGTATTAA
TTTCGATAAGCCAGGTTAACCTGCATTAATGAATCGGCCAACGCGCGGGGAGAGGCGGTTTGCGTATTGG
GCGCTCTTCCGCTTCCTCGCTCACTGACTCGCTGCGCTCGGTCGTTCGGCTGCGGCGAGCGGTATCAGCT
CACTCAAAGGCGGTAATACGGTTATCCACAGAATCAGGGGATAACGCAGGAAAGAACATGTGAGCAAAAG
GCCAGCAAAAGGCCAGGAACCGTAAAAAGGCCGCGTTGCTGGCGTTTTTCCATAGGCTCCGCCCCCCTGA
CGAGCATCACAAAAATCGACGCTCAAGTCAGAGGTGGCGAAACCCGACAGGACTATAAAGATACCAGGCG
TTTCCCCCTGGAAGCTCCCTCGTGCGCTCTCCTGTTCCGACCCTGCCGCTTACCGGATACCTGTCCGCCT
TTCTCCCTTCGGGAAGCGTGGCGCTTTCTCATAGCTCACGCTGTAGGTATCTCAGTTCGGTGTAGGTCGT
TCGCTCCAAGCTGGGCTGTGTGCACGAACCCCCCGTTCAGCCCGACCGCTGCGCCTTATCCGGTAACTAT
CGTCTTGAGTCCAACCCGGTAAGACACGACTTATCGCCACTGGCAGCAGCCACTGGTAACAGGATTAGCA
GAGCGAGGTATGTAGGCGGTGCTACAGAGTTCTTGAAGTGGTGGCCTAACTACGGCTACACTAGAAGAAC
AGTATTTGGTATCTGCGCTCTGCTGAAGCCAGTTACCTTCGGAAAAAGAGTTGGTAGCTCTTGATCCGGC
AAACAAACCACCGCTGGTAGCGGTGGTTTTTTTGTTTGCAAGCAGCAGATTACGCGCAGAAAAAAAGGAT
CTCAAGAAGATCCTTTGATCTTTTCTACGGGGTCTGACGCTCAGTGGAACGAAAACTCACGTTAAGGGAT
TTTGGTCATGAGATTATCAAAAAGGATCTTCACCTAGATCCTTTTAAATTAAAAATGAAGTTTTAAATCA
ATCTAAAGTATATATGAGTAAACTTGGTCTGACAGTTACCAATGCTTAATCAGTGAGGCACCTATCTCAG
CGATCTGTCTATTTCGTTCATCCATAGTTGCCTGACTCCCCGTCGTGTAGATAACTACGATACGGGAGGG
CTTACCATCTGGCCCCAGTGCTGCAATGATACCGCGAGACCCACGCTCACCGGCTCCAGATTTATCAGCA
ATAAACCAGCCAGCCGGAAGGGCCGAGCGCAGAAGTGGTCCTGCAACTTTATCCGCCTCCATCCAGTCTA
TTAATTGTTGCCGGGAAGCTAGAGTAAGTAGTTCGCCAGTTAATAGTTTGCGCAACGTTGTTGCCATTGC
TACAGGCATCGTGGTGTCACGCTCGTCGTTTGGTATGGCTTCATTCAGCTCCGGTTCCCAACGATCAAGG
CGAGTTACATGATCCCCCATGTTGTGCAAAAAAGCGGTTAGCTCCTTCGGTCCTCCGATCGTTGTCAGAA
GTAAGTTGGCCGCAGTGTTATCACTCATGGTTATGGCAGCACTGCATAATTCTCTTACTGTCATGCCATC
CGTAAGATGCTTTTCTGTGACTGGTGAGTACTCAACCAAGTCATTCTGAGAATAGTGTATGCGGCGACCG
AGTTGCTCTTGCCCGGCGTCAATACGGGATAATACCGCGCCACATAGCAGAACTTTAAAAGTGCTCATCA
TTGGAAAACGTTCTTCGGGGCGAAAACTCTCAAGGATCTTACCGCTGTTGAGATCCAGTTCGATGTAACC
CACTCGTGCACCCAACTGATCTTCAGCATCTTTTACTTTCACCAGCGTTTCTGGGTGAGCAAAAACAGGA
AGGCAAAATGCCGCAAAAAAGGGAATAAGGGCGACACGGAAATGTTGAATACTCAT
Features (pLannotate 1.2.2; 39 found; start..end, strand, type, name):
      1..105     -  promoter       AmpR promoter: bla
    200..235     +  CDS            rop (fragment): Rop protein, which maintains plasmids at low copy number; rop
    337..388     +  misc_feature   bom (fragment): basis of mobility region from pBR322
    451..469     +  promoter       SP6 promoter: promoter for bacteriophage SP6 RNA polymerase
    483..522     +  CDS            lacI (fragment): lac repressor; lacI; The lac repressor binds to the lac operator to inhibit transcription in E. coli. This inhibition can be relieved by adding lactose or isopropyl-β-D-thiogalactopyranoside (IPTG).
    535..556     +  protein_bind   CAP binding site: CAP binding activates transcription in the presence of cAMP. E. coli catabolite activator protein
    571..601     +  promoter       lac promoter: promoter for the E. coli lac operon
    605..627     +  protein_bind   lac operator (fragment): The lac repressor binds to the lac operator to inhibit transcription in E. coli. This inhibition can be relieved by adding lactose or isopropyl-β-D-thiogalactopyranoside (IPTG). lac repressor encoded by lacI
    670..688     +  promoter       T3 promoter: promoter for bacteriophage T3 RNA polymerase
    690..869     +  CDS            FP (fragment): FP25_NPVAC - Experimental evidence at protein level: Swiss-Prot protein existence level 1. From Autographa californica nuclear polyhedrosis virus (AcMNPV).
   1236..2414    +  promoter       EF-1α promoter: strong constitutive promoter for human elongation factor EF-1α
   2424..2813    +  CDS            CAPSD_BPMS2: Experimental evidence at protein level: Swiss-Prot protein existence level 1. Acts as a translational repressor of viral replicase synthesis late in infection. This latter function is the result of capsid protein interaction with an RNA hairpin which contains the replicase ribosome-binding site. From Escherichia phage MS2 (Bacteriophage MS2).
   2904..3446    +  CDS            Rela (fragment): TF65_MOUSE - Also known as Nfkb3. Experimental evidence at protein level: Swiss-Prot protein existence level 1. NF-kappa-B is a pleiotropic transcription factor present in almost all cell types and is the endpoint of a series of signal transduction events that are initiated by a vast array of stimuli related to many biological processes such as inflammation, immunity, differentiation, cell growth, tumorigenesis and apoptosis. NF-kappa-B is a homo- or heterodimeric complex formed by the Rel-like domain- containing proteins RELA/p65, RELB, NFKB1/p105, NFKB1/p50, REL and NFKB2/p52. The heterodime
   3471..3842    +  CDS            HSF1: C-terminal activation domain from the human heat shock transcription factor HSF1
   3915..4936    +  CDS            HygR (fragment): hygromycin B phosphotransferase confers resistance to hygromycin
   4951..5034    +  CDS            large T antigen (fragment): large T antigen from SV40 (simian virus 40)
   5057..5178    +  polyA_signal   SV40 poly(A) signal: SV40 polyadenylation signal
   5179..5558    +  enhancer       CMV enhancer: human cytomegalovirus immediate early enhancer
   5561..5836    +  promoter       chicken β-actin promoter: No description available
   5837..6845    +  intron         chimeric intron: chimera between introns from chicken β-actin and rabbit β-globin
   6905..6952    +  CDS            nucleoplasmin NLS: bipartite nuclear localization signal from nucleoplasmin
   6952..11053   +  CDS            dCas9 (fragment): catalytically dead mutant of the Cas9 endonuclease from the Streptococcus pyogenes Type II CRISPR/Cas system RNA-guided DNA-binding protein that lacks endonuclease activity due to the D10A mutation in the RuvC catalytic domain and the N863A mutation in the HNH catalytic domain
  11378..11776   +  CDS            BSD: blasticidin S deaminase; Aspergillus terreus BSD; confers resistance to blasticidin
  11781..11807   +  misc_feature   MCS (fragment): multiple cloning site
  11812..11895   +  CDS            large T antigen (fragment): large T antigen from SV40 (simian virus 40)
  11918..12039   +  polyA_signal   SV40 poly(A) signal: SV40 polyadenylation signal
  12048..12172   +  protein_bind   attR1: mutant version of attR; recombination site for the Gateway® LR reaction LR Clonase™
  12197..12227   +  promoter       lac UV5 promoter: E. coli lac promoter with an "up" mutation
  12252..12280   +  promoter       cat promoter (fragment): promoter of the E. coli cat gene encoding chloramphenicol acetyltransferase
  12281..12940   +  CDS            CmR: chloramphenicol acetyltransferase; cat; confers resistance to chloramphenicol
  13119..13277   +  CDS            ccdA (fragment): CCDA_ECO57 - Also known as H, letA. Experimental evidence at protein level: Swiss-Prot protein existence level 1. Antitoxin component of a type II toxin-antitoxin (TA) system which inhibits the post-segregational killing (PSK) of plasmid-free cells, also referred to as a plasmid addiction system. Binds to and blocks the activity of CcdB; will also remove bound CcdB protein from the CcdB-GyrA complex by forming a CcdA-CcdB complex, a process termed rejuvenation. Functions as a transcriptional corepressor for the ccdAB operon, repression also requires CcdB (By similarity). From Escherichia coli
  13282..13584   +  CDS            ccdB: CCDB_ECOLI - Also known as G, letB, letD. Experimental evidence at protein level: Swiss-Prot protein existence level 1. Toxic component of a type II toxin-antitoxin (TA) system, functioning in plasmid maintainence. Responsible for the post- segregational killing (PSK) of plasmid-free cells, also referred to as a plasmid addiction system. Half-life of over 2 hours. Cell killing by CcdB is accompanied by filamentation, defects in chromosome and plasmid segregation, defects in cell division, formation of anucleate cells, decreased DNA synthesis and plasmid loss. Interferes with the activity of DN
  13628..13752   -  protein_bind   attR2: mutant version of attR; recombination site for the Gateway® LR reaction LR Clonase™
  14137..14214   +  CDS            FP (fragment): FP25_NPVAC - Experimental evidence at protein level: Swiss-Prot protein existence level 1. From Autographa californica nuclear polyhedrosis virus (AcMNPV).
  14215..14233   -  misc_feature   MCS (fragment): pUC18/19 multiple cloning site
  14261..14279   -  promoter       T7 promoter: promoter for bacteriophage T7 RNA polymerase
  14301..14354   -  CDS            lacI (fragment): lac repressor; lacI; The lac repressor binds to the lac operator to inhibit transcription in E. coli. This inhibition can be relieved by adding lactose or isopropyl-β-D-thiogalactopyranoside (IPTG).
  14537..15125   -  rep_origin     ori: high-copy-number ColE1/pMB1/pBR322/pUC origin of replication
  15296..16156   -  CDS            AmpR: β-lactamase; bla; confers resistance to ampicillin, carbenicillin, and related antibiotics
