[The description below was written by a language model from this plasmid's Addgene catalogue record and pLannotate feature annotations shown in this document.]
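Description:
PB-SAM-Dest is a 16.2 kb piggyBac transposon Gateway destination vector for mammalian CRISPR activation, carrying both protein components of the synergistic activation mediator (SAM) system on one plasmid. It is catalogued as an empty backbone. In bacteria it replicates from a high-copy ColE1/pUC-type origin and carries ampicillin resistance on the backbone. The destination cassette adds chloramphenicol resistance and the ccdB toxin gene, so the unrecombined plasmid must be maintained in a ccdB-tolerant strain. The feature table does not annotate the piggyBac terminal repeats by name. Short matches to the baculovirus FP25 gene flank the mammalian payload on both sides, and these probably mark the transposon ends, since piggyBac was originally isolated from an insertion in that locus.

The payload consists of two expression units followed by the Gateway cassette. An EF-1α promoter drives the MS2 coat protein fused to the p65 (RelA) and HSF1 activation domains, followed by a hygromycin resistance coding sequence and an SV40 poly(A) signal. A CAG-type promoter (CMV enhancer, chicken β-actin promoter and chimeric intron) drives NLS-tagged, catalytically dead S. pyogenes Cas9, which the record describes as a VP64 fusion, although VP64 is not separately annotated. This unit ends with a blasticidin S deaminase gene and a second SV40 poly(A). How each resistance gene is linked to its upstream coding sequence is not annotated.

Downstream, attR1 and attR2 flank the CmR–ccdB cassette. LR recombination replaces this cassette with arrays of multiple U6-sgRNA expression units. Co-delivery with piggyBac transposase would then integrate the whole activator-plus-guide assembly into the genome, with hygromycin and blasticidin selection, allowing one-step activation of several endogenous genes at once.
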