Addgene plasmid #102563: PB-SAM-Dest
Purpose: (Empty Backbone) Piggybac transposon DEST vector encoding dCAS9-VP64 and MS2-P65-HSF1 activator helper complex. It is used for insertion of multiple U6-sgRNA expression cassettes.
Depositing lab: Ying Liu. Depositing organization: University of Texas Health Science Center at Houston. Publication: One-Step piggyBac Transposon-Based CRISPR/Cas9 Activation of Multiple Genes. Li S, Zhang A, Xue H, Li D, Liu Y. Mol Ther Nucleic Acids. 2017 Sep 15;8:64-76. doi: 10.1016/j.omtn.2017.06.007. Epub 2017 Jun 15. PubMed 28918057.
Backbone
  Vector backbone: PB-SAM
  Backbone size (bp): 16156
  Vector type: Mammalian Expression, CRISPR ; piggybac transposon
  Promoter: N/A
  Selectable markers: Hygromycin, Blasticidin
Growth in bacteria
  Bacterial resistance: Chloramphenicol and Ampicillin, 25 & 100 μg/mL
  Growth temperature: 37°C
  Growth strain: ccdB Survival
  Copy number: High Copy
Gene/Insert
  Cloning method: Restriction Enzyme
  Sequencing primers: 5′ catgcttggttcggatgccc; 3′ gcattacacgtcttgagc
Resource information
  A portion of this plasmid was derived from a plasmid made by: dCAS9-VP64 and MS2-P65-HSF1 cassettes are from Feng Zhang's lab (Addgene #61423 and #61425).
Terms and licenses: Academic/Nonprofit Terms; Industry Terms: Not Available to Industry
How to cite: PB-SAM-Dest was a gift from Ying Liu (Addgene plasmid # 102563 ; http://n2t.net/addgene:102563 ; RRID:Addgene_102563)
