>Addgene plasmid #102563 | PB-SAM-Dest | addgene partial sequence | sequence record 198593 | Addgene partial NGS result
TGGCGTGTGACCGGCGGCTCTAGAGCCTCTGCTAACCATGTTCATGCCTTCTTCTTTTTCCTACAGCTCC
TGGGCAACGTGCTGGTTATTGTGCTGTCTCATCATTTTGGCAAAGATTTACCATGAAAAGGCCGGCGGCC
ACGAAAAAGGCCGGCCAGGCAAAAAAGAAAAAGGACAAGAAGTACAGCATCGGCCTGGCCATCGGCACCA
ACTCTGTGGGCTGGGCCGTGATCACCGACGAGTACAAGGTGCCCAGCAAGAAATTCAAGGTGCTGGGCAA
CACCGACCGGCACAGCATCAAGAAGAACCTGATCGGAGCCCTGCTGTTCGACAGCGGCGAAACAGCCGAG
GCCACCCGGCTGAAGAGAACCGCCAGAAGAAGATACACCAGACGGAAGAACCGGATCTGCTATCTGCAAG
AGATCTTCAGCAACGAGATGGCCAAGGTGGACGACAGCTTCTTCCACAGACTGGAAGAGTCCTTCCTGGT
GGAAGAGGATAAGAAGCACGAGCGGCACCCCATCTTCGGCAACATCGTGGACGAGGTGGCCTACCACGAG
AAGTACCCCACCATCTACCACCTGAGAAAGAAACTGGTGGACAGCACCGACAAGGCCGACCTGCGGCTGA
TCTATCTGGCCCTGGCCCACATGATCAAGTTCCGGGGCCACTTCCTGATCGAGGGCGACCTGAACCCCGA
CAACAGCGACGTGGACAAGCTGTTCATCCAGCTGGTGCAGACCTACAACCAGCTGTTCGAGGAAAACCCC
ATCAACGCCAGCGGCGTGGACGCCAAGGCCATCCTGTCTGCCAGACTGAGCAAGAGCAGACGGCTGGAAA
ATCTGATCGCCCAGCTGCCCGGCGAGAAGAAGAATGGCCTGTTCGGCAACCTGATTGCCCTGAGCCTGGG
CCTGACCCCCAACTTCAAGAGCAACTTCGACCTGGCCGAGGATGCCAAACTGCAGCTGAGCAAGGACACC
TACGACGACGACCTGGACAACCTGCTGGCCCAGATCGGCGACCAGTACGCCGACCTGTTTCTGGCCGCCA
AGAACCTGTCCGACGCCATCCTGCTGAGCGACATCCTGAGAGTGAACACCGAGATCACCAAGGCCCCCCT
GAGCGCCTCTATGATCAAGAGATACGACGAGCACCACCAGGACCTGACCCTGCTGAAAGCTCTCGTGCGG
CAGCAGCTGCCTGAGAAGTACAAAGAGATTTTCTTCGACCAGAGCAAGAACGGCTACGCCGGCTACATTG
ACGGCGGAGCCAGCCAGGAAGAGTTCTACAAGTTCATCAAGCCCATCCTGGAAAAGATGGACGGCACCGA
GGAACTGCTCGTGAAGCTGAACAGAGAGGACCTGCTGCGGAAGCAGCGGACCTTCGACAACGGCAGCATC
CCCCACCAGATCCACCTGGGAGAGCTGCACGCCATTCTGCGGCGGCAGGAAGATTTTTACCCATTCCTGA
AGGACAACCGGGAAAAGATCGAGAAGATCCTGACCTTCCGCATCCCCTACTACGTGGGCCCTCTGGCCAG
GGGAAACAGCAGATTCGCCTGGATGACCAGAAAGAGCGAGGAAACCATCACCCCCTGGAACTTCGAGGAA
GTGGTGGACAAGGGCGCTTCCGCCCAGAGCTTCATCGAGCGGATGACCAACTTCGATAAGAACCTGCCCA
ACGAGAAGGTGCTGCCCAAGCACAGCCTGCTGTACGAGTACTTCACCGTGTATAACGAGCTGACCAAAGT
GAAATACGTGACCGAGGGAATGAGAAAGCCCGCCTTCCTGAGCGGCGAGCAGAAAAAGGCCATCGTGGAC
CTGCTGTTCAAGACCAACCGGAAAGTGACCGTGAAGCAGCTGAAAGAGGACTACTTCAAGAAAATCGAGT
GCTTCGACTCCGTGGAAATCTCCGGCGTGGAAGATCGGTTCAACGCCTCCCTGGGCACATACCACGATCT
GCTGAAAATTATCAAGGACAAGGACTTCCTGGACAATGAGGAAAACGAGGACATTCTGGAAGATATCGTG
CTGACCCTGACACTGTTTGAGGACAGAGAGATGATCGAGGAACGGCTGAAAACCTATGCCCACCTGTTCG
ACGACAAAGTGATGAAGCAGCTGAAGCGGCGGAGATACACCGGCTGGGGCAGGCTGAGCCGGAAGCTGAT
CAACGGCATCCGGGACAAGCAGTCCGGCAAGACAATCCTGGATTTCCTGAAGTCCGACGGCTTCGCCAAC
AGAAACTTCATGCAGCTGATCCACGACGACAGCCTGACCTTTAAAGAGGACATCCAGAAAGCCCAGGTGT
CCGGCCAGGGCGATAGCCTGCACGAGCACATTGCCAATCTGGCCGGCAGCCCCGCCATTAAGAAGGGCAT
CCTGCAGACAGTGAAGGTGGTGGACGAGCTCGTGAAAGTGATGGGCCGGCACAAGCCCGAGAACATCGTG
ATCGAAATGGCCAGAGAGAACCAGACCACCCAGAAGGGACAGAAGAACAGCCGCGAGAGAATGAAGCGGA
TCGAAGAGGGCATCAAAGAGCTGGGCAGCCAGATCCTGAAAGAACACCCCGTGGAAAACACCCAGCTGCA
GAACGAGAAGCTGTACCTGTACTACCTGCAGAATGGGCGGGATATGTACGTGGACCAGGAACTGGACATC
AACCGGCTGTCCGACTACGATGTGGACCACATCGTGCCTCAGAGCTTTCTGAAGGACGACTCCATCGACA
ACAAGGTGCTGACCAGAAGCGACAAGGCCCGGGGCAAGAGCGACAACGTGCCCTCCGAAGAGGTCGTGAA
GAAGATGAAGAACTACTGGCGGCAGCTGCTGAACGCCAAGCTGATTACCCAGAGAAAGTTCGACAATCTG
ACCAAGGCCGAGAGAGGCGGCCTGAGCGAACTGGATAAGGCCGGCTTCATCAAGAGACAGCTGGTGGAAA
CCCGGCAGATCACAAAGCACGTGGCACAGATCCTGGACTCCCGGATGAACACTAAGTACGACGAGAATGA
CAAGCTGATCCGGGAAGTGAAAGTGATCACCCTGAAGTCCAAGCTGGTGTCCGATTTCCGGAAGGATTTC
CAGTTTTACAAAGTGCGCGAGATCAACAACTACCACCACGCCCACGACGCCTACCTGAACGCCGTCGTGG
GAACCGCCCTGATCAAAAAGTACCCTAAGCTGGAAAGCGAGTTCGTGTACGGCGACTACAAGGTGTACGA
CGTGCGGAAGATGATCGCCAAGAGCGAGCAGGAAATCGGCAAGGCTACCGCCAAGTACTTCTTCTACAGC
AACATCATGAACTTTTTCAAGACCGAGATTACCCTGGCCAACGGCGAGATCCGGAAGCGGCCTCTGATCG
AGACAAACGGCGAAACCGGGGAGATCGTGTGGGATAAGGGCCGGGATTTTGCCACCGTGCGGAAAGTGCT
GAGCATGCCCCAAGTGAATATCGTGAAAAAGACCGAGGTGCAGACAGGCGGCTTCAGCAAAGAGTCTATC
CTGCCCAAGAGGAACAGCGATAAGCTGATCGCCAGAAAGAAGGACTGGGACCCTAAGAAGTACGGCGGCT
TCGACAGCCCCACCGTGGCCTATTCTGTGCTGGTGGTGGCCAAAGTGGAAAAGGGCAAGTCCAAGAAACT
GAAGAGTGTGAAAGAGCTGCTGGGGATCACCATCATGGAAAGAAGCAGCTTCGAGAAGAATCCCATCGAC
TTTCTGGAAGCCAAGGGCTACAAAGAAGTGAAAAAGGACCTGATCATCAAGCTGCCTAAGTACTCCCTGT
TCGAGCTGGAAAACGGCCGGAAGAGAATGCTGGCCTCTGCCGGCGAACTGCAGAAGGGAAACGAACTGGC
CCTGCCCTCCAAATATGTGAACTTCCTGTACCTGGCCAGCCACTATGAGAAGCTGAAGGGCTCCCCCGAG
GATAATGAGCAGAAACAGCTGTTTGTGGAACAGCACAAGCACTACCTGGACGAGATCATCGAGCAGATCA
GCGAGTTCTCCAAGAGAGTGATCCTGGCCGACGCTAATCTGGACAAAGTGCTGTCCGCCTACAACAAGCA
CCGGGATAAGCCCATCAGAGAGCAGGCCGAGAATATCATCCACCTGTTTACCCTGACCAATCTGGGAGCC
CCTGCCGCCTTCAAGTACTTTGACACCACCATCGACCGGAAGAGGTACACCAGCACCAAAGAGGTGCTGG
ACGCCACCCTGATCCACCAGAGCATCACCGGCCTGTACGAGACACGGATCGACCTGTCTCAGCTGGGAGG
CGACAGCGCTGGAGGAGGTGGAAGCGGAGGAGGAGGAAGCGGAGGAGGAGGTAGCGGACCTAAGAAAAAG
AGGAAGGTGGCGGCCGCTGGATCCGGACGGGCTGACGCATTGGACGATTTTGATCTGGATATGCTGGGAA
GTGACGCCCTCGATGATTTTGACCTTGACATGCTTGGTTCGGATGCCCTTGATGACTTTGACCTCGACAT
GCTCGGCAGTGACGCCCTTGATGATTTCGACCTGGACATGCTGATTAACTGTACAGGCAGTGGAGAGGGC
AGAGGAAGTCTGCTAACATGCGGTGACGTCGAGGAGAATCCTGGCCCAATGGCCAAGCCTTTGTCTCAAG
AAGAATCCACCCTCATTGAAAGAGCAACGGCTACAATCAACAGCATCCCCATCTCTGAAGACTACAGCGT
CGCCAGCGCAGCTCTCTCTAGCGACGGCCGCATCTTCACTGGTGTCAATGTATATCATTTTACTGGGGGA
CCTTGTGCAGAACTCGTGGTGCTGGGCACTGCTGCTGCTGCGGCAGCTGGCAACCTGACTTGTATCGTCG
CGATCGGAAATGAGAACAGGGGCATCTTGAGCCCCTGCGGACGGTGCCGACAGGTGCTTCTCGATCTGCA
TCCTGGGATCAAAGCCATAGTGAAGGACAGTGATGGACAGCCGACGGCAGTTGGGATTCGTGAATTGCTG
CCCTCTGGTTATGTGTGGGAGGGCTAAAAATGTCGACGGTACCGCGGGCCCGGGATCCTCTAGATCATAA
TCAGCCATACCACATTTGTAGAGGTTTTACTTGCTTTAAAAAACCTCCCACACCTCCCCCTGAACCTGAA
ACATAAAATGAATGCAATTGTTGTTGTTAACTTGTTTATTGCAGCTTATAATGGTTACAAATAAAGCAAT
AGCATCACAAATTTCACAAATAAAGCATTTTTTTCACTGCATTCTAGTTGTGGTTTGTCCAAACTCATCA
ATGTATCTTAATTTATCAACAAGTTTGTACAAAAAAGCTGAACGAGAAACGTAAAATGATATAAATATCA
ATATATTAAATTAGATTTTGCATAAAAAACAGACTACATAATACTGTAAAACACAACATATCCAGTCACT
ATGGCGGCCGCATTAGGCACCCCAGGCTTTACACTTTATGCTTCCGGCTCGTATAATGTGTGGATTTTGA
GTTAGGATCCGTCGAGATTTTCAGGAGCTAAGGAAGCTAAAATGGAGAAAAAAATCACTGGATATACCAC
CGTTGATATATCCCAATGGCATCGTAAAGAACATTTTGAGGCATTTCAGTCAGTTGCTCAATGTACCTAT
AACCAGACCGTTCAGCTGGATATTACGGCCTTTTTAAAGACCGTAAAGAAAAATAAGCACAAGTTTTATC
CGGCCTTTATTCACATTCTTGCCCGCCTGATGAATGCTCATCCGGAATTCCGTATGGCAATGAAAGACGG
TGAGCTGGTGATATGGGATAGTGTTCACCCTTGTTACACCGTTTTCCATGAGCAAACTGAAACGTTTTCA
TCGCTCTGGAGTGAATACCACGACGATTTCCGGCAGTTTCTACACATATATTCGCAAGATGTGGCGTGTT
ACGGTGAAAACCTGGCCTATTTCCCTAAAGGGTTTATTGAGAATATGTTTTTCGTCTCAGCCAATCCCTG
GGTGAGTTTCACCAGTTTTGATTTAAACGTGGCCAATATGGACAACTTCTTCGCCCCCGTTTTCACCATG
GGCAAATATTATACGCAAGGCGACAAGGTGCTGATGCCGCTGGCGATTCAGGTTCATCATGCCGTTTGTG
ATGGCTTCCATGTCGGCAGAATGCTTAATGAATTACAACAGTACTGCGATGAGTGGCAGGGCGGGGCGTA
AAGATCTGGATCCGGCTTACTAAAAGCCAGATAACAGTATGCGTATTTGCGCGCTGATTTTTGCGGTATA
AGAATATATACTGATATGTATACCCGAAGTATGTCAAAAAGAGGTATGCTATGAAGCAGCGTATTACAGT
GACAGTTGACAGCGACAGCTATCAGTTGCTCAAGGCATATATGATGTCAATATCTCCGGTCTGGTAAGCA
CAACCATGCAGAATGAAGCCCGTCGTCTGCGTGCCGAACGCTGGAAAGCGGAAAATCAGGAAGGGATGGC
TGAGGTCGCCCGGTTTATTGAAATGAACGGCTCTTTTGCTGACGAGAACAGGGGCTGGTGAAATGCAGTT
TAAGGTTTACACCTATAAAAGAGAGAGCCGTTATCGTCTGTTTGTGGATGTACAGAGTGATATTATTGAC
ACGCCCGGGCGACGGATGGTGATCCCCCTGGCCAGTGCACGTCTGCTGTCAGATAAAGTCTCCCGTGAAC
TTTACCCGGTGGTGCATATCGGGGATGAAAGCTGGCGCATGATGACCACCGATATGGCCAGTGTGCCGGT
CTCCGTTATCGGGGAAGAAGTGGCTGATCTCAGCCACCGCGAAAATGACATCAAAAACGCCATTAACCTG
ATGTTCTGGGGAATATAAATGTCAGGCTCCCTTATACACAGCCAGTCTGCAGGTCGACCATAGTGACTGG
ATATGTTGTGTTTTACAGTATTATGTAGTCTGTTTTTTATGCAAAATCTAATTTAATATATTGATATTTA
TATCATTTTACGTTTCTCGTTCAGCTTTCTTGTACAAAGTGGTTGATAAATCCATCGAAGCAGCTCCAGT
CTACACAATCGCTCAAGACGTGTAATGCTTTTATTATATATTAGTCACGATATCTATAACAAGAAAATAT
ATATATAATAAGTTATCACGTAAGTAGAACATGAAATAACAATATAATTATCGTATGAGTTAAATCTTAA
AAGTCACGTAAAAGATAATCATGCGTCATTTTGACTCACGCGGTCGTTATAGTTCAAAATCAGTGACACT
TACCGCATTGACAAGCACGCCTCACGGGAGCTCCAAGCGGCGACTGAGATGTCCTAAATGCACAGCGACG
GATTCGCGCTATTTAGAAAGAGAGAGCAATATTTCAAGAATGCATGCGTCAATTTTACGCAGACTATCTT
TCTAGGGTTAAAAAAGATTTGCGCTTTACTCGACCTAAACTTTAAACACGTCATAGAATCTTCGTTTGAC
AAAAACCACATTGTGGGGTACCGAGCTCGAATTCATCGATGATATCAGATCTGCCGGTCTCCCTATAGTG
AGTCGTATTAATTTCGATAAGCCAGGTTAACCTGCATTAATGAATCGGCCAACGCGCGGGGAGAGGCGGT
TTGCGTATTGGGCGCTCTTCCGCTTCCTCGCTCACTGACTCGCTGCGCTCGGTCGTTCGGCTGCGGCGAG
CGGTATCAGCTCACTCAAAGGCGGTAATACGGTTATCCACAGAATCAGGGGATAACGCAGGAAAGAACAT
GTGAGCAAAAGGCCAGCAAAAGGCCAGGAACCGTAAAAAGGCCGCGTTGCTGGCGTTTTTCCATAGGCTC
CGCCCCCCTGACGAGCATCACAAAAATCGACGCTCAAGTCAGAGGTGGCGAAACCCGACAGGACTATAAA
GATACCAGGCGTTTCCCCCTGGAAGCTCCCTCGTGCGCTCTCCTGTTCCGACCCTGCCGCTTACCGGATA
CCTGTCCGCCTTTCTCCCTTCGGGAAGCGTGGCGCTTTCTCATAGCTCACGCTGTAGGTATCTCAGTTCG
GTGTAGGTCGTTCGCTCCAAGCTGGGCTGTGTGCACGAACCCCCCGTTCAGCCCGACCGCTGCGCCTTAT
CCGGTAACTATCGTCTTGAGTCCAACCCGGTAAGACACGACTTATCGCCACTGGCAGCAGCCACTGGTAA
CAGGATTAGCAGAGCGAGGTATGTAGGCGGTGCTACAGAGTTCTTGAAGTGGTGGCCTAACTACGGCTAC
ACTAGAAGAACAGTATTTGGTATCTGCGCTCTGCTGAAGCCAGTTACCTTCGGAAAAAGAGTTGGTAGCT
CTTGATCCGGCAAACAAACCACCGCTGGTAGCGGTGGTTTTTTTGTTTGCAAGCAGCAGATTACGCGCAG
AAAAAAAGGATCTCAAGAAGATCCTTTGATCTTTTCTACGGGGTCTGACGCTCAGTGGAACGAAAACTCA
CGTTAAGGGATTTTGGTCATGAGATTATCAAAAAGGATCTTCACCTAGATCCTTTTAAATTAAAAATGAA
GTTTTAAATCAATCTAAAGTATATATGAGTAAACTTGGTCTGACAGTTACCAATGCTTAATCAGTGAGGC
ACCTATCTCAGCGATCTGTCTATTTCGTTCATCCATAGTTGCCTGACTCCCCGTCGTGTAGATAACTACG
ATACGGGAGGGCTTACCATCTGGCCCCAGTGCTGCAATGATACCGCGAGACCCACGCTCACCGGCTCCAG
ATTTATCAGCAATAAACCAGCCAGCCGGAAGGGCCGAGCGCAGAAGTGGTCCTGCAACTTTATCCGCCTC
CATCCAGTCTATTAATTGTTGCCGGGAAGCTAGAGTAAGTAGTTCGCCAGTTAATAGTTTGCGCAACGTT
GTTGCCATTGCTACAGGCATCGTGGTGTCACGCTCGTCGTTTGGTATGGCTTCATTCAGCTCCGGTTCCC
AACGATCAAGGCGAGTTACATGATCCCCCATGTTGTGCAAAAAAGCGGTTAGCTCCTTCGGTCCTCCGAT
CGTTGTCAGAAGTAAGTTGGCCGCAGTGTTATCACTCATGGTTATGGCAGCACTGCATAATTCTCTTACT
GTCATGCCATCCGTAAGATGCTTTTCTGTGACTGGTGAGTACTCAACCAAGTCATTCTGAGAATAGTGTA
TGCGGCGACCGAGTTGCTCTTGCCCGGCGTCAATACGGGATAATACCGCGCCACATAGCAGAACTTTAAA
AGTGCTCATCATTGGAAAACGTTCTTCGGGGCGAAAACTCTCAAGGATCTTACCGCTGTTGAGATCCAGT
TCGATGTAACCCACTCGTGCACCCAACTGATCTTCAGCATCTTTTACTTTCACCAGCGTTTCTGGGTGAG
CAAAAACAGGAAGGCAAAATGCCGCAAAAAAGGGAATAAGGGCGACACGGAAATGTTGAATACTCATACT
CTTCCTTTTTCAATATTATTGAAGCATTTATCAGGGTTATTGTCTCATGAGCGGATACATATTTGAATGT
ATTTAGAAAAATAAACAAATAGGGGTTCCGCGCACATTTCCCCGAAAAGTGCCACCTGACGTCTAAGAAA
CCATTATTATCATGACATTAACCTATAAAAATAGGCGTATCACGAGGCCCTTTCGTCTCGCGCGTTTCGG
TGATGACGGTGAAAACCTCTGACACATGCAGCTCCCGGAGACGGTCACAGCTTGTCTGTAAGCGGATGCC
GGGAGCAGACAAGCCCGTCAGGGCGCGTCAGCGGGTGTTGGCGGGTGTCGGGGCTGGCTTAACTATGCGG
CATCAGAGCAGATTGTACTGAGAGTGCACCATATGGACATATTGTCGTTAGAACGCGGCTACAATTAATA
CATAACCTTATGTATCATACACATACGATTTAGGTGACACTATAGAACTCGACCTCGAGGCTGGCACGAC
AGGTTTCCCGACTGGAAAGCGGGCAGTGAGCGCAACGCAATTAATGTGAGTTAGCTCACTCATTAGGCAC
CCCAGGCTTTACACTTTATGCTTCCGGCTCGTATGTTGTGTGGAATTGTGAGCGGATAACAATTTCACAC
AGGAAACAGCTATGACCATGATTACGCCAAGCTCGAAATTAACCCTCACTAAAGGGAACAAAAGCTGGAG
CTCGTCTTTGATCAAAACGCAAATCGACGAAAATGTGTCGGACAATATCAAGTCGATGAGCGAAAAACTA
AAAAGGCTAGAATACGACAATCTCACAGACAGCGTTGAGATATACGGTATTCACGACAGCAGGCTGAATA
ATAAAAAAATTAGAAACTATTATTTAACCCTAGAAAGATAATCATATTGTGACGTACGTTAAAGATAATC
ATGCGTAAAATTGACGCATGTGTTTTATCGATCTGTATATCGAGGTTTATTTATTAATTTGAATAGATAT
TAAGTTTTATTATATTTACACTTACATACTAATAATAAATTCAACAAACAATTTATTTATGTTTATTTAT
TTATTAAAAAAAAACAAAAACTCAAAATTTCTTCTATAAAGTAACAAAACTTTTAAACATTCTCTCTTTT
ACAAAAATAAACTTATTTTGTACTTTAAAAACAGTCATGTTGTATTATAAAATAAGTAATTAGCTTAACT
TATACATAATAGAAACAAATTATACTTATTAATTAATCGTGAGGCTCCGGTGCCCGTCAGTGGGCAGAGC
GCACATCGCCCACAGTCCCCGAGAAGTTGGGGGGAGGGGTCGGCAATTGAACCGGTGCCTAGAGAAGGTG
GCGCGGGGTAAACTGGGAAAGTGATGTCGTGTACTGGCTCCGCCTTTTTCCCGAGGGTGGGGGAGAACCG
TATATAAGTGCAGTAGTCGCCGTGAACGTTCTTTTTCGCAACGGGTTTGCCGCCAGAACACAGGTAAGTG
CCGTGTGTGGTTCCCGCGGGCCTGGCCTCTTTACGGGTTATGGCCCTTGCGTGCCTTGAATTACTTCCAC
CTGGCTGCAGTACGTGATTCTTGATCCCGAGCTTCGGGTTGGAAGTGGGTGGGAGAGTTCGAGGCCTTGC
GCTTAAGGAGCCCCTTCGCCTCGTGCTTGAGTTGAGGCCTGGCCTGGGCGCTGGGGCCGCCGCGTGCGAA
TCTGGTGGCACCTTCGCGCCTGTCTCGCTGCTTTCGATAAGTCTCTAGCCATTTAAAATTTTTGATGACC
TGCTGCGACGCTTTTTTTCTGGCAAGATAGTCTTGTAAATGCGGGCCAAGATCTGCACACTGGTATTTCG
GTTTTTGGGGCCGCGGGCGGCGACGGGGCCCGTGCGTCCCAGCGCACATGTTCGGCGAGGCGGGGCCTGC
GAGCGCGGCCACCGAGAATCGGACGGGGGTAGTCTCAAGCTGGCCGGCCTGCTCTGGTGCCTGGCCTCGC
GCCGCCGTGTATCGCCCCGCCCTGGGCGGCAAGGCTGGCCCGGTCGGCACCAGTTGCGTGAGCGGAAAGA
TGGCCGCTTCCCGGCCCTGCTGCAGGGAGCTCAAAATGGAGGACGCGGCGCTCGGGAGAGCGGGCGGGTG
AGTCACCCACACAAAGGAAAAGGGCCTTTCCGTCCTCAGCCGTCGCTTCATGTGACTCCACGGAGTACCG
GGCGCCGTCCAGGCACCTCGATTAGTTCTCGAGCTTTTGGAGTACGTCGTCTTTAGGTTGGGGGGAGGGG
TTTTATGCGATGGAGTTTCCCCACACTGAGTGGGTGGAGACTGAAGTTAGGCCAGCTTGGCACTTGATGT
AATTCTCCTTGGAATTTGCCCTTTTTGAGTTTGGATCTTGGTTCATTCTCAAGCCTCAGACAGTGGTTCA
AAGTTTTTTTCTTCCATTTCAGGTGTCGTGAAGGTTTACCATGGCTTCAAACTTTACTCAGTTCGTGCTC
GTGGACAATGGTGGGACAGGGGATGTGACAGTGGCTCCTTCTAATTTCGCTAATGGGGTGGCAGAGTGGA
TCAGCTCCAACTCACGGAGCCAGGCCTACAAGGTGACATGCAGCGTCAGGCAGTCTAGTGCCCAGAAGAG
AAAGTATACCATCAAGGTGGAGGTCCCCAAAGTGGCTACCCAGACAGTGGGCGGAGTCGAACTGCCTGTC
GCCGCTTGGAGGTCCTACCTGAACATGGAGCTCACTATCCCAATTTTCGCTACCAATTCTGACTGTGAAC
TCATCGTGAAGGCAATGCAGGGGCTCCTCAAAGACGGTAATCCTATCCCTTCCGCCATCGCCGCTAACTC
AGGTATCTACAGCGCTGGAGGAGGTGGAAGCGGAGGAGGAGGAAGCGGAGGAGGAGGTAGCGGACCTAAG
AAAAAGAGGAAGGTGGCGGCCGCTGGATCCCCTTCAGGGCAGATCAGCAACCAGGCCCTGGCTCTGGCCC
CTAGCTCCGCTCCAGTGCTGGCCCAGACTATGGTGCCCTCTAGTGCTATGGTGCCTCTGGCCCAGCCACC
TGCTCCAGCCCCTGTGCTGACCCCAGGACCACCCCAGTCACTGAGCGCTCCAGTGCCCAAGTCTACACAG
GCCGGCGAGGGGACTCTGAGTGAAGCTCTGCTGCACCTGCAGTTCGACGCTGATGAGGACCTGGGAGCTC
TGCTGGGGAACAGCACCGATCCCGGAGTGTTCACAGATCTGGCCTCCGTGGACAACTCTGAGTTTCAGCA
GCTGCTGAATCAGGGCGTGTCCATGTCTCATAGTACAGCCGAACCAATGCTGATGGAGTACCCCGAAGCC
ATTACCCGGCTGGTGACCGGCAGCCAGCGGCCCCCCGACCCCGCTCCAACTCCCCTGGGAACCAGCGGCC
TGCCTAATGGGCTGTCCGGAGATGAAGACTTCTCAAGCATCGCTGATATGGACTTTAGTGCCCTGCTGTC
ACAGATTTCCTCTAGTGGGCAGGGAGGAGGTGGAAGCGGCTTCAGCGTGGACACCAGTGCCCTGCTGGAC
CTGTTCAGCCCCTCGGTGACCGTGCCCGACATGAGCCTGCCTGACCTTGACAGCAGCCTGGCCAGTATCC
AAGAGCTCCTGTCTCCCCAGGAGCCCCCCAGGCCTCCCGAGGCAGAGAACAGCAGCCCGGATTCAGGGAA
GCAGCTGGTGCACTACACAGCGCAGCCGCTGTTCCTGCTGGACCCCGGCTCCGTGGACACCGGGAGCAAC
GACCTGCCGGTGCTGTTTGAGCTGGGAGAGGGCTCCTACTTCTCCGAAGGGGACGGCTTCGCCGAGGACC
CCACCATCTCCCTGCTGACAGGCTCGGAGCCTCCCAAAGCCAAGGACCCCACTGTCTCCTGTACAGGCAG
TGGAGAGGGCAGAGGAAGTCTGCTAACATGCGGTGACGTCGAGGAGAATCCTGGCCCAACCATGAAAAAG
CCTGAACTCACCGCTACCTCTGTCGAGAAGTTTCTGATCGAAAAGTTCGACAGCGTCTCCGACCTGATGC
AGCTCTCCGAGGGCGAAGAATCTCGGGCTTTCAGCTTCGATGTGGGAGGGCGTGGATATGTCCTGCGGGT
GAATAGCTGCGCCGATGGTTTCTACAAAGATCGCTATGTTTATCGGCACTTTGCATCCGCCGCTCTCCCT
ATTCCCGAAGTGCTTGACATTGGGGAGTTCAGCGAGAGCCTGACCTATTGCATCTCCCGCCGTGCACAGG
GTGTCACCTTGCAAGACCTGCCTGAAACCGAACTGCCCGCTGTTCTCCAGCCCGTCGCCGAGGCCATGGA
TGCCATCGCTGCCGCCGATCTTAGCCAGACCAGCGGGTTCGGCCCATTCGGACCTCAAGGAATCGGTCAA
TACACTACATGGCGCGATTTCATCTGCGCTATTGCTGATCCCCATGTGTATCACTGGCAAACTGTGATGG
ACGACACCGTCAGTGCCTCCGTCGCCCAGGCTCTCGATGAGCTGATGCTTTGGGCCGAGGACTGCCCCGA
AGTCCGGCACCTCGTGCACGCCGATTTCGGCTCCAACAATGTCCTGACCGACAATGGCCGCATAACAGCC
GTCATTGACTGGAGCGAGGCCATGTTCGGGGATTCCCAATACGAGGTCGCCAACATCTTCTTCTGGAGGC
CCTGGTTGGCTTGTATGGAGCAGCAGACCCGCTACTTCGAGCGGAGGCATCCCGAGCTTGCAGGATCTCC
TCGGCTCCGGGCTTATATGCTCCGCATTGGTCTTGACCAACTCTATCAGAGCTTGGTTGACGGCAATTTC
GATGATGCAGCTTGGGCTCAGGGTCGCTGCGACGCAATCGTCCGGTCCGGAGCCGGGACTGTCGGGCGTA
CACAAATCGCCCGCAGAAGCGCTGCCGTCTGGACCGATGGCTGTGTGGAAGTGCTCGCCGATAGTGGAAA
CAGACGCCCCAGCACTCGTCCTAGGGCAAAGGATCTGCAGTAAAAACGATCATAATCAGCCATACCACAT
TTGTAGAGGTTTTACTTGCTTTAAAAAACCTCCCACACCTCCCCCTGAACCTGAAACATAAAATGAATGC
AATTGTCGTTGTTAACTTGTTTATTGCAGCTTATAATGGTTACAAATAAAGCAATAGCATCACAAATTTC
ACAAATAAAGCATTTTTTTCACTGCATTCTAGTTGTGGTTTGTCCAAACTCATCAATGTATCTTA
